Addgene plasmid #42702: TAL3239
Depositing lab: Keith Joung. Depositing organization: Massachusetts General Hospital. Publication: Targeted gene disruption in somatic zebrafish cells using engineered TALENs. Sander JD, Cade L, Khayter C, Reyon D, Peterson RT, Joung JK, Yeh JR. Nat Biotechnol. 2011 Aug 5;29(8):697-8. doi: 10.1038/nbt.1934. PubMed 21822241.
Backbone
  Vector backbone: JDS70
  Backbone manufacturer: Addgene plasmid #32285
  Backbone size w/o insert (bp): 6447
  Vector type: Mammalian Expression ; T7
Growth in bacteria
  Bacterial resistance: Ampicillin, 100 μg/mL
  Growth temperature: 37°C
  Growth strain: XL1 Blue
  Copy number: High Copy
Gene/Insert
  Gene/Insert name: ZebrafishCommunity-DGKE-right (alt name: DGKE)
  Species: D. rerio (zebrafish)
  Insert size (bp): 1640
  Promoter: CMV
  Tag / fusion protein: 3X Flag (N terminal on backbone); WT FOKI (C terminal on backbone)
  Cloning method: Restriction Enzyme; 5′ cloning site N/A (destroyed during cloning); 3′ cloning site N/A (destroyed during cloning)
  Sequencing primers: 5′ CMV-F; 3′ BGH-rev
Terms and licenses: Academic/Nonprofit Terms; Industry Terms: Not Available to Industry
Depositor comments: Target binding site: TCATCGGTCAGACTGGAA It is strongly recommended that users perform a diagnostic digest to verify this plasmid prior to use. For example, a double digest of the plasmid with BamHI and KpnI should result in two bands at 2.3kb and 5.8kb.
How to cite: TAL3239 was a gift from Keith Joung (Addgene plasmid # 42702 ; http://n2t.net/addgene:42702 ; RRID:Addgene_42702)
