[The description below was written by a language model from this plasmid's Addgene catalogue record.]
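Description:
TAL3239 is a TALEN expression plasmid built on the JDS70 backbone, a mammalian expression vector of about 6.4 kb that also carries a T7 promoter. It encodes the "right" half of a nuclease pair directed against the zebrafish (D. rerio) DGKE gene. The plasmid is maintained in E. coli as a high-copy construct under ampicillin selection. The record does not name the origin of replication, and no feature table is provided, so details beyond the catalogue fields cannot be confirmed.

The roughly 1.6 kb insert is an engineered array of TAL effector repeats, assembled to recognise a specific 18-nucleotide half-site in DGKE. It was cloned by restriction enzyme methods that destroyed both junction sites. The backbone supplies the flanking coding parts, so the repeat array is expressed in frame with an N-terminal 3X Flag epitope for detection and a C-terminal wild-type FokI cleavage domain. Because FokI must dimerise to cut DNA, this construct is meant to be used with a matching "left" TALEN that binds the opposite strand nearby. The two monomers together make a double-strand break in the spacer between their sites, and error-prone repair of that break can produce disruptive indels.

The CMV promoter drives expression in transfected mammalian cells. The T7 designation suggests the same coding sequence can be transcribed in vitro into mRNA, a common delivery route for zebrafish embryos, although the record does not describe this use explicitly. The associated publication concerns targeted gene disruption in somatic zebrafish cells with engineered TALENs, which fits the plasmid's role as a community reagent for DGKE knockout.
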