>Addgene plasmid #42702 | TAL3239 | depositor partial sequence | sequence record 57822 | TAL3239 sequence 2430 bps
TCTAGAGCTAGCACCATGGACTACAAAGACCATGACGGTGATTATAAAGATCATGACATCGATTACAAGG
ATGACGATGACAAGATGGCCCCCAAGAAGAAGAGGAAGGTGGGCATTCACCGCGGGGTACCTATGGTGGA
CTTGAGGACACTCGGTTATTCGCAACAGCAACAGGAGAAAATCAAGCCTAAGGTCAGGAGCACCGTCGCG
CAACACCACGAGGCGCTTGTGGGGCATGGCTTCACTCATGCGCATATTGTCGCGCTTTCACAGCACCCTG
CGGCGCTTGGGACGGTGGCTGTCAAATACCAAGATATGATTGCGGCCCTGCCCGAAGCCACGCACGAGGC
AATTGTAGGGGTCGGTAAACAGTGGTCGGGAGCGCGAGCACTTGAGGCGCTGCTGACTGTGGCGGGTGAG
CTTAGGGGGCCTCCGCTCCAGCTCGACACCGGGCAGCTGCTGAAGATCGCGAAGAGAGGGGGAGTAACAG
CGGTAGAGGCAGTGCACGCCTGGCGCAATGCGCTCACCGGGGCCCCCTTGAACCTGACCCCAGACCAGGT
AGTCGCAATCGCGTCACATGACGGGGGAAAGCAAGCCCTGGAAACCGTGCAAAGGTTGTTGCCGGTCCTT
TGTCAAGACCACGGCCTTACACCGGAGCAAGTCGTGGCCATTGCAAGCAACATCGGTGGCAAACAGGCTC
TTGAGACGGTTCAGAGACTTCTCCCAGTTCTCTGTCAAGCCCACGGGCTGACTCCCGATCAAGTTGTAGC
GATTGCGTCCAACGGTGGAGGGAAACAAGCATTGGAGACTGTCCAACGGCTCCTTCCCGTGTTGTGTCAA
GCCCACGGTTTGACGCCTGCACAAGTGGTCGCCATCGCCAGCCATGATGGCGGTAAGCAGGCGCTGGAAA
CAGTACAGCGCCTGCTGCCTGTACTGTGCCAGGATCATGGACTGACCCCAGACCAGGTAGTCGCAATCGC
GAACAATAATGGGGGAAAGCAAGCCCTGGAAACCGTGCAAAGGTTGTTGCCGGTCCTTTGTCAAGACCAC
GGCCTTACACCGGAGCAAGTCGTGGCCATTGCAAATAATAACGGTGGCAAACAGGCTCTTGAGACGGTTC
AGAGACTTCTCCCAGTTCTCTGTCAAGCCCACGGGCTGACTCCCGATCAAGTTGTAGCGATTGCGTCCAA
CGGTGGAGGGAAACAAGCATTGGAGACTGTCCAACGGCTCCTTCCCGTGTTGTGTCAAGCCCACGGTTTG
ACGCCTGCACAAGTGGTCGCCATCGCCAGCCATGATGGCGGTAAGCAGGCGCTGGAAACAGTACAGCGCC
TGCTGCCTGTACTGTGCCAGGATCATGGACTGACCCCAGACCAGGTAGTCGCAATCGCGTCGAACATTGG
GGGAAAGCAAGCCCTGGAAACCGTGCAAAGGTTGTTGCCGGTCCTTTGTCAAGACCACGGCCTTACACCG
GAGCAAGTCGTGGCCATTGCAAATAATAACGGTGGCAAACAGGCTCTTGAGACGGTTCAGAGACTTCTCC
CAGTTCTCTGTCAAGCCCACGGGCTGACTCCCGATCAAGTTGTAGCGATTGCGTCGAACATTGGAGGGAA
ACAAGCATTGGAGACTGTCCAACGGCTCCTTCCCGTGTTGTGTCAAGCCCACGGTTTGACGCCTGCACAA
GTGGTCGCCATCGCCAGCCATGATGGCGGTAAGCAGGCGCTGGAAACAGTACAGCGCCTGCTGCCTGTAC
TGTGCCAGGATCATGGACTGACCCCAGACCAGGTAGTCGCAATCGCGTCAAACGGAGGGGGAAAGCAAGC
CCTGGAAACCGTGCAAAGGTTGTTGCCGGTCCTTTGTCAAGACCACGGCCTTACACCGGAGCAAGTCGTG
GCCATTGCAAATAATAACGGTGGCAAACAGGCTCTTGAGACGGTTCAGAGACTTCTCCCAGTTCTCTGTC
AAGCCCACGGGCTGACTCCCGATCAAGTTGTAGCGATTGCGAATAACAATGGAGGGAAACAAGCATTGGA
GACTGTCCAACGGCTCCTTCCCGTGTTGTGTCAAGCCCACGGTTTGACGCCTGCACAAGTGGTCGCCATC
GCCTCCAATATTGGCGGTAAGCAGGCGCTGGAAACAGTACAGCGCCTGCTGCCTGTACTGTGCCAGGATC
ATGGACTGACACCCGAACAGGTGGTCGCCATTGCTTCTAACATCGGAGGACGGCCAGCCTTGGAGTCCAT
CGTAGCCCAATTGTCCAGGCCCGATCCCGCGTTGGCTGCGTTAACGAATGACCATCTGGTGGCGTTGGCA
TGTCTTGGTGGACGACCCGCGCTCGATGCAGTCAAAAAGGGTCTGCCTCATGCTCCCGCATTGATCAAAA
GAACCAACCGGCGGATTCCCGAGAGAACTTCCCATCGAGTCGCGGGATCC
