>Addgene plasmid #42702 | TAL3239 | addgene partial sequence | sequence record 61131 | JDS-TALEN-F 5'-TAGGGGTCGGTAAACAGTGG-3'
GCGGGTGAGCTTAGGGGGCCTCCGCTCCAGCTCGACACCGGGCAGCTGCTGAAGATCGCGAAGAGAGGGG
GAGTAACAGCGGTAGAGGCAGTGCACGCCTGGCGCAATGCGCTCACCGGGGCCCCCTTGAACCTGACCCC
AGACCAGGTAGTCGCAATCGCGTCACATGACGGGGGAAAGCAAGCCCTGGAAACCGTGCAAAGGTTGTTG
CCGGTCCTTTGTCAAGACCACGGCCTTACACCGGAGCAAGTCGTGGCCATTGCAAGCAACATCGGTGGCA
AACAGGCTCTTGAGACGGTTCAGAGACTTCTCCCAGTTCTCTGTCAAGCCCACGGGCTGACTCCCGATCA
AGTTGTAGCGATTGCGTCCAACGGTGGAGGGAAACAAGCATTGGAGACTGTCCAACGGCTCCTTCCCGTG
TTGTGTCAAGCCCACGGTTTGACGCCTGCACAAGTGGTCGCCATCGCCAGCCATGATGGCGGTAAGCAGG
CGCTGGAAACAGTACAGCGCCTGCTGCCTGTACTGTGCCAGGATCATGGACTGACCCCAGACCAGGTAGT
CGCAATCGCGAACAATAATGGGGGAAAGCAAGCCCTGGAAACCGTGCAAAGGTTGTTGCCGGTCCTTTGT
CAAGACCACGGCCTTACACCGGAGCAAGTCGTGGCCATTGCAAATAATAACGGTGGCAAACAGGCTCTTG
AGACGGTTCAGAGACTTCTCCCAGTTCTCTGTCAAGCCCACGGGCTGACTCCCGATCAAGTTGTAGCGAT
TGCGTCCAACGGTGGAGGGAAACAAGCATTGGAGACTGTCCAACGGCTCCTTCCCGTGTTGTGTCAAGCC
CACGGTTTGACGCCTGCACAA
